Addgene plasmid #158153: p32Fn
Purpose: (Empty Backbone) Construct conventional Cpf1 vectors that uses U3p and UBI10p to express single crRNA (or PTC/CA) and LbCpf1, respectively. For plant genome editing.
Depositing lab: Kabin Xie. Depositing organization: Huazhong Agricultural University. Publication: Engineering Introns to Express RNA Guides for Cas9- and Cpf1-Mediated Multiplex Genome Editing. Ding D, Chen K, Chen Y, Li H, Xie K. Mol Plant. 2018 Apr 2;11(4):542-552. doi: 10.1016/j.molp.2018.02.005. Epub 2018 Feb 17. PubMed 29462720.
Backbone
  Vector backbone: pRGEB32
  Vector type: Plant Expression, CRISPR
  Selectable markers: Hygromycin
Growth in bacteria
  Bacterial resistance: Kanamycin, 50 μg/mL
  Growth temperature: 37°C
  Growth strain: DH5alpha
  Copy number: High Copy
Gene/Insert
  Gene/Insert name: None
  Mutation: Rice codon optimized
Resource information
  A portion of this plasmid was derived from a plasmid made by: The rice codon optimized FnCas12a was synthesized at GenScript
Terms and licenses: Academic/Nonprofit Terms; Industry Terms: Not Available to Industry
How to cite: p32Fn was a gift from Kabin Xie (Addgene plasmid # 158153 ; http://n2t.net/addgene:158153 ; RRID:Addgene_158153)
