[The description below was written by a language model from this plasmid's Addgene catalogue record and pLannotate feature annotations shown in this document.]
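Description:
p32Fn is an empty-backbone binary T-DNA vector for Cpf1 (Cas12a)-based genome editing in plants, built on pRGEB32. It is propagated in E. coli through a high-copy ColE1/pUC-type origin with kanamycin resistance. It also carries the pVS1 oriV, RepA and StaA functions and a pBR322 bom site, which typically support maintenance in Agrobacterium for T-DNA delivery. Nopaline-type left and right border repeats define the transferred region. Within it, a hygromycin phosphotransferase gene under an enhanced CaMV 35S promoter, with a CaMV poly(A) signal, provides selection of transformed plant cells.

The editing payload consists of two expression units. A rice U3 snRNA promoter (a Pol III-type promoter) sits upstream of the guide cloning region, intended for inserting a single crRNA or an array (the record's "PTC/CA"). The automated annotation also detects an S. pyogenes Cas9 gRNA scaffold and a scaffold fragment here, probably carried over from the Cas9-based parent. A rice ubiquitin promoter, annotated as RUBQ2 and called UBI10p in the catalogue entry, drives the nuclease coding sequence. This sequence is flanked by attB1 and attB2 Gateway sites and FLAG tag fragments, and it ends at a NOS terminator.

The record is inconsistent about the nuclease. The stated purpose mentions LbCpf1, but the plasmid name, the note on a synthesized rice codon-optimized FnCas12a, and the feature table all point to Cas12a from Francisella novicida. The construct is meant as a conventional two-promoter Cpf1 vector into which users clone their own guides for plant genome editing.
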