Features (pLannotate 1.2.2; 28 found; start..end, strand, type, name):
      6..386     +  promoter       OsU3 promoter: Oryza sativa (rice) snRNA U3 promoter
    403..478     +  misc_RNA       gRNA scaffold: guide RNA scaffold for the Streptococcus pyogenes CRISPR/Cas9 system
    485..528     +  misc_RNA       gRNA scaffold (fragment): guide RNA scaffold for the Streptococcus pyogenes CRISPR/Cas9 system
    559..2268    +  promoter       Ubi promoter: RUBQ2; promoter for the rice (Oryza sativa) polyubiquitin gene RUBQ2
   2279..2303    +  protein_bind   attB1: mutant version of attB; recombination site for the Gateway® BP reaction BP Clonase™
   2390..2413    +  CDS            2xFLAG (fragment): two tandem FLAG® epitope tags
   2465..6361    +  CDS            cas12a: CS12A_FRATN - Also known as cpf1 From Francisella tularensis subsp. novicida (strain U112).
   6442..6466    -  protein_bind   attB2: mutant version of attB; recombination site for the Gateway® BP reaction BP Clonase™
   6476..6500    +  CDS            3xFLAG (fragment): three tandem FLAG® epitope tags, followed by an enterokinase cleavage site
   6522..6774    +  terminator     NOS terminator: nopaline synthase terminator and poly(A) signal
   6779..6936    +  CDS            lacZα (fragment): LacZα fragment of β-galactosidase; lacZ fragment
   7002..7026    +  misc_feature   RB T-DNA repeat: right border repeat from nopaline C58 T-DNA
   7366..7767    +  CDS            Y4CG_SINFN (fragment): Protein inferred from homology: Swiss-Prot protein existence level 3. From Sinorhizobium fredii (strain NBRC 101917 / NGR234).
   8327..8956    +  CDS            pVS1 StaA: stability protein from the Pseudomonas plasmid pVS1 (Heeb et al., 2000)
   9385..10458   +  CDS            pVS1 RepA: replication protein from the Pseudomonas plasmid pVS1 (Heeb et al., 2000)
  10524..10718   +  rep_origin     pVS1 oriV: origin of replication for the Pseudomonas plasmid pVS1 (Heeb et al., 2000)
  10921..10960   +  CDS            rop (fragment): Rop protein, which maintains plasmids at low copy number; rop
  11062..11202   +  misc_feature   bom: basis of mobility region from pBR322
  11388..11976   -  rep_origin     ori: high-copy-number ColE1/pMB1/pBR322/pUC origin of replication
  12063..12857   -  CDS            KanR: aminoglycoside phosphotransferase; aphA-3; confers resistance to kanamycin
  13282..13306   +  misc_feature   LB T-DNA repeat: left border repeat from nopaline C58 T-DNA
  13384..13558   -  polyA_signal   CaMV poly(A) signal: cauliflower mosaic virus polyadenylation signal
  13599..14624   -  CDS            HygR: hygromycin B phosphotransferase confers resistance to hygromycin
  14691..15367   -  promoter       CaMV 35S promoter (enhanced): cauliflower mosaic virus 35S promoter with a duplicated enhancer region
  15457..15545   +  CDS            lacI (fragment): lac repressor; lacI; The lac repressor binds to the lac operator to inhibit transcription in E. coli. This inhibition can be relieved by adding lactose or isopropyl-β-D-thiogalactopyranoside (IPTG).
  15558..15579   +  protein_bind   CAP binding site: CAP binding activates transcription in the presence of cAMP. E. coli catabolite activator protein
  15594..15624   +  promoter       lac promoter: promoter for the E. coli lac operon
  15628..15650   +  protein_bind   lac operator (fragment): The lac repressor binds to the lac operator to inhibit transcription in E. coli. This inhibition can be relieved by adding lactose or isopropyl-β-D-thiogalactopyranoside (IPTG). lac repressor encoded by lacI
>Addgene plasmid #158153 | p32Fn | addgene full sequence | sequence record 321498 | Addgene NGS Result
AGCTTAAGGAATCTTTAAACATACGAACAGATCACTTAAAGTTCTTCTGAAGCAACTTAAAGTTATCAGG
CATGCATGGATCTTGGAGGAATCAGATGTGCAGTCAGGGACCATAGCACAAGACAGGCGTCTTCTACTGG
TGCTACCAGCAAATGCTGGAAGCCGGGAACACTGGGTACGTTGGAAACCACGTGATGTGAAGAAGTAAGA
TAAACTGTAGGAGAAAAGCATTTCGTAGTGGGCCATGAAGCCTTTCAGGACATGTATTGCAGTATGGGCC
GGCCCATTACGCAATTGGACGACAACAAAGACTAGTATTAGTACCACCTCGGCTATCCACATAGATCAAA
GCTGATTTAAAAGAGTTGTGCAGATGATCCGTGGCAGGAGACCGAGGTCTCGGTTTTAGAGCTAGAAATA
GCAAGTTAAAATAAGGCTAGTCCGTTATCAACTTGAAAAAGTGGCACCGAGTCGGTGCTTTTTTGTTTTA
GAGCTAGAAATAGCAAGTTAAAATAAGGCTAGTCCGTTTTTAGCGCGTGCATGCCTGCAGGTCCACAAAT
TCGGGTCAAGGCGGAAGCCAGCGCGCCACCCCACGTCAGCAAATACGGAGGCGCGGGGTTGACGGCGTCA
CCCGGTCCTAACGGCGACCAACAAACCAGCCAGAAGAAATTACAGTAAAAAAAAAGTAAATTGCACTTTG
ATCCACCTTTTATTACCTAAGTCTCAATTTGGATCACCCTTAAACCTATCTTTTCAATTTGGGCCGGGTT
GTGGTTTGGACTACCATGAACAACTTTTCGTCATGTCTAACTTCCCTTTCAGCAAACATATGAACCATAT
ATAGAGGAGATCGGCCGTATACTAGAGCTGATGTGTTTAAGGTCGTTGATTGCACGAGAAAAAAAAATCC
AAATCGCAACAATAGCAAATTTATCTGGTTCAAAGTGAAAAGATATGTTTAAAGGTAGTCCAAAGTAAAA
CTTATAGATAATAAAATGTGGTCCAAAGCGTAATTCACTCAAAAAAAATCAACGAGACGTGTACCAAACG
GAGACAAACGGCATCTTCTCGAAATTTCCCAACCGCTCGCTCGCCCGCCTCGTCTTCCCGGAAACCGCGG
TGGTTTCAGCGTGGCGGATTCTCCAAGCAGACGGAGACGTCACGGCACGGGACTCCTCCCACCACCCAAC
CGCCATAAATACCAGCCCCCTCATCTCCTCTCCTCGCATCAGCTCCACCCCCGAAAAATTTCTCCCCAAT
CTCGCGAGGCTCTCGTCGTCGAATCGAATCCTCTCGCGTCCTCAAGGTACGCTGCTTCTCCTCTCCTCGC
TTCGTTTCGATTCGATTTCGGACGGGTGAGGTTGTTTTGTTGCTAGATCCGATTGGTGGTTAGGGTTGTC
GATGTGATTATCGTGAGATGTTTAGGGGTTGTAGATCTGATGGTTGTGATTTGGGCACGGTTGGTTCGAT
AGGTGGAATCGTGGTTAGGTTTTGGGATTGGATGTTGGTTCTGATGATTGGGGGGAATTTTTACGGTTAG
ATGAATTGTTGGATGATTCGATTGGGGAAATCGGTGTAGATCTGTTGGGGAATTGTGGAACTAGTCATGC
CTGAGTGATTGGTGCGATTTGTAGCGTGTTCCATCTTGTAGGCCTTGTTGCGAGCATGTTCAGATCTACT
GTTCCGCTCTTGATTGAGTTATTGGTGCCATGGGTTGGTGCAAACACAGGCTTTAATATGTTATATCTGT
TTTGTGTTTGATGTAGATCTGTAGGGTAGTTCTTCTTAGACATGGTTCAATTATGTAGCTTGTGCGTTTC
GATTTGATTTCATATGTTCACAGATTAGATAATGATGAACTCTTTTAATTAATTGTCAATGGTAAATAGG
AAGTCTTGTCGCTATATCTGTCATAATGATCTCATGTTACTATCTGCCAGTAATTTATGCTAAGAACTAT
ATTAGAATATCATGTTACAATCTGTAGTAATATCATGTTACAATCTGTAGTTCATCTATATAATCTATTG
TGGTAATTTCTTTTTACTATCTGTGTGAAGATTATTGCCACTAGTTCATTCTACTTATTTCTGAAGTTCA
GGATACGTGTGCTGTTACTACCTATCTGAATACATGTGTGATGTGCCTGTTACTATCTTTTTGAATACAT
GTATGTTCTGTTGGAATATGTTTGCTGTTTGATCCGTTGTTGTGTCCTTAATCTTGTGCTAGTTCTTACC
CTATCTGTTTGGTGATTATTTCTTGCAGATAGTTATCAACAAGTTTGTACAAAAAAGCAGGCTTCGAAGG
AGATAGAACCAATTCTCTAAGGAAATACTTAACCATGGATTATAAGGATCATGATGGAGATTACAAGGAT
CACGATATTGATTATAAGGATGATGATGATAAGATGGCTCCTAAGAAGAAGAGAAAGGTTGGCATTCATG
GTGTGCCGGCTGCCTCTATCTACCAGGAGTTCGTTAATAAGTACTCTTTGTCAAAGACCCTCAGGTTTGA
GCTTATTCCTCAAGGCAAGACTTTGGAAAACATCAAGGCCAGAGGTCTTATTTTGGATGATGAGAAGAGG
GCTAAGGATTACAAGAAGGCCAAGCAGATCATTGATAAGTACCACCAATTCTTTATCGAGGAAATTCTTT
CTTCAGTGTGCATCTCAGAAGATCTCCTTCAGAATTACTCTGATGTCTATTTCAAGTTGAAGAAGTCAGA
TGATGATAACCTCCAGAAGGATTTTAAGTCTGCTAAGGATACTATCAAGAAGCAAATTTCAGAGTACATC
AAGGATTCTGAAAAGTTTAAGAATTTGTTCAACCAGAATCTCATTGATGCCAAGAAGGGCCAAGAGTCAG
ATCTCATCCTTTGGTTGAAGCAATCTAAGGATAATGGTATCGAACTTTTCAAGGCTAACTCAGATATCAC
AGATATTGATGAGGCCTTGGAAATCATTAAGTCTTTTAAGGGCTGGACTACATATTTTAAGGGTTTCCAT
GAGAACAGAAAGAATGTCTACTCTTCAAACGATATTCCTACTTCTATCATCTACAGGATCGTTGATGATA
ATTTGCCAAAGTTCCTCGAGAACAAGGCTAAGTACGAATCTCTCAAGGATAAGGCTCCAGAGGCCATTAA
TTACGAACAGATCAAGAAGGATCTTGCCGAGGAATTGACATTCGATATTGATTACAAGACCTCAGAGGTT
AACCAGAGAGTGTTTTCTTTGGATGAGGTGTTCGAAATCGCTAACTTCAACAATTATCTCAACCAATCAG
GCATTACCAAGTTCAATACTATCATTGGTGGCAAGTTTGTCAACGGAGAGAATACAAAGAGGAAGGGCAT
TAACGAATACATCAATTTGTACTCTCAGCAAATTAACGATAAGACACTCAAGAAGTACAAGATGTCAGTG
CTTTTCAAGCAGATCTTGTCTGATACCGAGTCTAAGTCATTTGTCATTGATAAGCTCGAAGATGATTCAG
ATGTTGTGACCACTATGCAGTCTTTTTACGAGCAAATCGCTGCCTTCAAGACAGTTGAGGAAAAGTCAAT
TAAGGAAACCCTTTCTTTGCTCTTCGATGATTTGAAGGCTCAAAAGCTCGATCTTTCAAAGATCTATTTC
AAGAACGATAAGTCACTTACCGATTTGTCTCAGCAAGTGTTTGATGATTACTCTGTCATTGGTACTGCTG
TTCTTGAGTATATTACACAGCAAATCGCCCCGAAGAACCTTGATAATCCTTCAAAGAAGGAGCAGGAATT
GATCGCTAAGAAGACTGAGAAGGCCAAGTACTTGTCTCTCGAAACTATCAAGCTCGCTTTGGAGGAGTTC
AACAAGCATAGAGATATTGATAAGCAATGCAGGTTTGAGGAAATCCTCGCCAACTTCGCTGCCATCCCGA
TGATTTTTGATGAGATCGCTCAGAACAAGGATAATCTTGCCCAAATCTCAATTAAGTATCAGAACCAAGG
AAAGAAGGATCTTTTGCAGGCTTCTGCCGAAGATGATGTTAAGGCTATTAAGGATCTCCTTGATCAGACC
AACAATTTGCTCCATAAGCTCAAGATCTTCCACATTTCTCAATCAGAGGATAAGGCTAACATCCTTGATA
AGGATGAACACTTCTACTTGGTTTTCGAGGAATGTTATTTCGAGCTTGCCAACATTGTGCCGTTGTACAA
CAAGATCAGAAACTACATCACTCAGAAGCCTTACTCAGATGAGAAGTTTAAGCTCAACTTCGAAAATTCT
ACCCTTGCTAACGGTTGGGATAAGAATAAGGAGCCAGATAACACTGCCATCCTCTTCATTAAGGATGATA
AGTACTATCTTGGAGTGATGAATAAGAAGAACAATAAGATCTTCGATGATAAGGCTATTAAGGAGAACAA
GGGCGAAGGTTACAAGAAGATCGTTTACAAGCTCTTGCCTGGAGCTAATAAGATGTTGCCAAAGGTGTTC
TTTTCAGCCAAGTCTATTAAGTTCTACAACCCATCTGAGGATATCCTCAGAATTAGGAATCATTCAACAC
ACACCAAGAACGGATCTCCGCAGAAGGGCTACGAGAAGTTTGAGTTCAACATCGAGGATTGCAGAAAGTT
TATTGATTTCTATAAGCAATCTATCTCAAAGCATCCTGAGTGGAAGGATTTTGGCTTCAGATTTTCAGAT
ACTCAGAGGTACAACTCTATTGATGAGTTCTATAGGGAGGTTGAAAATCAAGGTTACAAGCTCACATTCG
AGAACATCTCTGAATCATACATTGATTCTGTCGTTAACCAGGGAAAGCTCTACCTTTTCCAAATCTACAA
CAAGGATTTTTCAGCTTACTCTAAGGGCAGACCAAATCTCCACACTCTTTATTGGAAGGCCCTCTTCGAT
GAGAGGAATCTTCAGGATGTGGTCTACAAGTTGAACGGAGAGGCTGAACTCTTTTATAGAAAGCAATCAA
TTCCAAAGAAGATCACACATCCGGCCAAGGAGGCTATCGCCAACAAGAATAAGGATAATCCTAAGAAGGA
GTCTGTGTTCGAATACGATCTTATTAAGGATAAGAGGTTTACAGAGGATAAGTTCTTTTTCCACTGTCCA
ATCACCATTAACTTCAAGTCTTCAGGCGCTAACAAGTTTAATGATGAGATCAATCTCCTTTTGAAGGAAA
AGGCCAACGATGTTCATATCCTCTCTATTGATAGAGGAGAGAGGCACCTCGCTTACTATACACTTGTGGA
TGGAAAGGGCAATATCATTAAGCAGGATACTTTCAACATCATTGGCAATGATAGGATGAAGACAAACTAC
CATGATAAGCTCGCTGCCATTGAAAAGGATAGAGATTCAGCCAGGAAGGATTGGAAGAAGATCAACAATA
TTAAGGAGATGAAGGAAGGCTACCTCTCTCAAGTTGTGCACGAGATTGCTAAGCTCGTTATCGAATATAA
TGCCATTGTCGTTTTCGAGGATCTCAATTTCGGTTTTAAGAGAGGAAGGTTTAAGGTCGAAAAGCAGGTT
TACCAAAAGCTCGAGAAGATGCTTATCGAAAAGTTGAACTATCTCGTCTTTAAGGATAACGAGTTCGATA
AGACCGGTGGAGTTTTGAGGGCTTACCAGCTCACAGCCCCGTTTGAAACCTTCAAGAAGATGGGCAAGCA
AACTGGAATCATCTACTATGTCCCGGCTGGATTCACCTCTAAGATCTGCCCTGTGACTGGCTTTGTCAAT
CAGCTCTACCCTAAGTATGAGTCTGTTTCAAAGTCTCAAGAATTTTTCTCAAAGTTCGATAAGATCTGTT
ACAATCTTGATAAGGGTTACTTCGAGTTTTCTTTCGATTACAAGAACTTCGGAGATAAGGCTGCCAAGGG
AAAGTGGACTATTGCTTCATTCGGATCTAGACTTATCAACTTCAGAAACTCTGATAAGAACCATAACTGG
GATACCAGAGAGGTCTATCCAACTAAGGAGTTGGAAAAGCTCCTTAAGGATTACTCTATCGAGTATGGTC
ACGGAGAATGCATTAAGGCTGCCATCTGTGGAGAGTCAGATAAGAAGTTTTTCGCTAAGTTGACTTCTGT
GCTCAATACAATCCTTCAGATGAGAAACTCAAAGACTGGTACAGAACTTGATTACTTGATTTCTCCGGTG
GCTGATGTCAACGGAAACTTCTTCGATTCTAGGCAGGCCCCTAAGAATATGCCACAAGATGCTGATGCCA
ACGGCGCCTACCACATCGGACTCAAGGGCCTTATGTTGCTCGGTAGGATTAAGAACAATCAAGAGGGAAA
GAAGTTGAATCTCGTGATTAAGAACGAGGAATATTTTGAGTTCGTCCAGAACAGAAACAATAAGAGGCCT
GCTGCCACAAAGAAGGCTGGTCAAGCTAAGAAGAAGAAGTGAGAATTCGCGGCCGCACTCGAGATATCTA
GACCCAGCTTTCTTGTACAAAGTGGTTGATAACAGCGACTACAAGGATGACGATGACAAGGCTTAGAGCT
CGAATTTCCCCGATCGTTCAAACATTTGGCAATAAAGTTTCTTAAGATTGAATCCTGTTGCCGGTCTTGC
GATGATTATCATATAATTTCTGTTGAATTACGTTAAGCATGTAATAATTAACATGTAATGCATGACGTTA
TTTATGAGATGGGTTTTTATGATTAGAGTCCCGCAATTATACATTTAATACGCGATAGAAAACAAAATAT
AGCGCGCAAACTAGGATAAATTATCGCGCGCGGTGTCATCTATGTTACTAGATCGGGAATTCACTGGCCG
TCGTTTTACAACGTCGTGACTGGGAAAACCCTGGCGTTACCCAACTTAATCGCCTTGCAGCACATCCCCC
TTTCGCCAGCTGGCGTAATAGCGAAGAGGCCCGCACCGATCGCCCTTCCCAACAGTTGCGCAGCCTGAAT
GGCGAATGCTAGAGCAGCTTGAGCTTGGATCAGATTGTCGTTTCCCGCCTTCAGTTTAAACTATCAGTGT
TTGACAGGATATATTGGCGGGTAAACCTAAGAGAAAAGAGCGTTTATTAGAATAATCGGATATTTAAAAG
GGCGTGAAAAGGTTTATCCGTTCGTCCATTTGTATGTGCATGCCAACCACAGGGTTCCCCTCGGGATCAA
AGTACTTTGATCCAACCCCTCCGCTGCTATAGTGCAGTCGGCTTCTGACGTTCAGTGCAGCCGTCTTCTG
AAAACGACATGTCGCACAAGTCCTAAGTTACGCGACAGGCTGCCGCCCTGCCCTTTTCCTGGCGTTTTCT
TGTCGCGTGTTTTAGTCGCATAAAGTAGAATACTTGCGACTAGAACCGGAGACATTACGCCATGAACAAG
AGCGCCGCCGCTGGCCTGCTGGGCTATGCCCGCGTCAGCACCGACGACCAGGACTTGACCAACCAACGGG
CCGAACTGCACGCGGCCGGCTGCACCAAGCTGTTTTCCGAGAAGATCACCGGCACCAGGCGCGACCGCCC
GGAGCTGGCCAGGATGCTTGACCACCTACGCCCTGGCGACGTTGTGACAGTGACCAGGCTAGACCGCCTG
GCCCGCAGCACCCGCGACCTACTGGACATTGCCGAGCGCATCCAGGAGGCCGGCGCGGGCCTGCGTAGCC
TGGCAGAGCCGTGGGCCGACACCACCACGCCGGCCGGCCGCATGGTGTTGACCGTGTTCGCCGGCATTGC
CGAGTTCGAGCGTTCCCTAATCATCGACCGCACCCGGAGCGGGCGCGAGGCCGCCAAGGCCCGAGGCGTG
AAGTTTGGCCCCCGCCCTACCCTCACCCCGGCACAGATCGCGCACGCCCGCGAGCTGATCGACCAGGAAG
GCCGCACCGTGAAAGAGGCGGCTGCACTGCTTGGCGTGCATCGCTCGACCCTGTACCGCGCACTTGAGCG
CAGCGAGGAAGTGACGCCCACCGAGGCCAGGCGGCGCGGTGCCTTCCGTGAGGACGCATTGACCGAGGCC
GACGCCCTGGCGGCCGCCGAGAATGAACGCCAAGAGGAACAAGCATGAAACCGCACCAGGACGGCCAGGA
CGAACCGTTTTTCATTACCGAAGAGATCGAGGCGGAGATGATCGCGGCCGGGTACGTGTTCGAGCCGCCC
GCGCACGTCTCAACCGTGCGGCTGCATGAAATCCTGGCCGGTTTGTCTGATGCCAAGCTGGCGGCCTGGC
CGGCCAGCTTGGCCGCTGAAGAAACCGAGCGCCGCCGTCTAAAAAGGTGATGTGTATTTGAGTAAAACAG
CTTGCGTCATGCGGTCGCTGCGTATATGATGCGATGAGTAAATAAACAAATACGCAAGGGGAACGCATGA
AGGTTATCGCTGTACTTAACCAGAAAGGCGGGTCAGGCAAGACGACCATCGCAACCCATCTAGCCCGCGC
CCTGCAACTCGCCGGGGCCGATGTTCTGTTAGTCGATTCCGATCCCCAGGGCAGTGCCCGCGATTGGGCG
GCCGTGCGGGAAGATCAACCGCTAACCGTTGTCGGCATCGACCGCCCGACGATTGACCGCGACGTGAAGG
CCATCGGCCGGCGCGACTTCGTAGTGATCGACGGAGCGCCCCAGGCGGCGGACTTGGCTGTGTCCGCGAT
CAAGGCAGCCGACTTCGTGCTGATTCCGGTGCAGCCAAGCCCTTACGACATATGGGCCACCGCCGACCTG
GTGGAGCTGGTTAAGCAGCGCATTGAGGTCACGGATGGAAGGCTACAAGCGGCCTTTGTCGTGTCGCGGG
CGATCAAAGGCACGCGCATCGGCGGTGAGGTTGCCGAGGCGCTGGCCGGGTACGAGCTGCCCATTCTTGA
GTCCCGTATCACGCAGCGCGTGAGCTACCCAGGCACTGCCGCCGCCGGCACAACCGTTCTTGAATCAGAA
CCCGAGGGCGACGCTGCCCGCGAGGTCCAGGCGCTGGCCGCTGAAATTAAATCAAAACTCATTTGAGTTA
ATGAGGTAAAGAGAAAATGAGCAAAAGCACAAACACGCTAAGTGCCGGCCGTCCGAGCGCACGCAGCAGC
AAGGCTGCAACGTTGGCCAGCCTGGCAGACACGCCAGCCATGAAGCGGGTCAACTTTCAGTTGCCGGCGG
AGGATCACACCAAGCTGAAGATGTACGCGGTACGCCAAGGCAAGACCATTACCGAGCTGCTATCTGAATA
CATCGCGCAGCTACCAGAGTAAATGAGCAAATGAATAAATGAGTAGATGAATTTTAGCGGCTAAAGGAGG
CGGCATGGAAAATCAAGAACAACCAGGCACCGACGCCGTGGAATGCCCCATGTGTTGAGGAACGGGCGGT
TGGCCAGGCGTAAGCGGCTGGGTTGCCTGCCGGCCCTGCAATGGCACTGGAACCCCCAAGCCCGAGGAAT
CGGCGTGAGCGGTCGCAAACCATCCGGCCCGGTACAAATCGGCGCGGCGCTGGGTGATGACCTGGTGGAG
AAGTTGAAGGCCGCGCAGGCCGCCCAGCGGCAACGCATCGAGGCAGAAGCACGCCCCGGTGAATCGTGGC
AAGCGGCCGCTGATCGAATCCGCAAAGAATCCCGGCAACCGCCGGCAGCCGGTGCGCCGTCGATTAGGAA
GCCGCCCAAGGGCGACGAGCAACCAGATTTTTTCGTTCCGATGCTCTATGACGTGGGCACCCGCGATAGT
CGCAGCATCATGGACGTGGCCGTTTTCCGTCTGTCGAAGCGTGACCGACGAGCTGGCGAGGTGATCCGCT
ACGAGCTTCCAGACGGGCACGTAGAGGTTTCCGCAGGGCCGGCCGGCATGGCCAGTGTGTGGGATTACGA
CCTGGTACTGATGGCGGTTTCCCATCTAACCGAATCCATGAACCGATACCGGGAAGGGAAGGGAGACAAG
CCCGGCCGCGTGTTCCGTCCACACGTTGCGGACGTACTCAAGTTCTGCCGGCGAGCCGATGGCGGAAAGC
AGAAAGACGACCTGGTAGAAACCTGCATTCGGTTAAACACCACGCACGTTGCCATGCAGCGTACGAAGAA
GGCCAAGAACGGCCGCCTGGTGACGGTATCCGAGGGTGAAGCCTTGATTAGCCGCTACAAGATCGTAAAG
AGCGAAACCGGGCGGCCGGAGTACATCGAGATCGAGCTAGCTGATTGGATGTACCGCGAGATCACAGAAG
GCAAGAACCCGGACGTGCTGACGGTTCACCCCGATTACTTTTTGATCGATCCCGGCATCGGCCGTTTTCT
CTACCGCCTGGCACGCCGCGCCGCAGGCAAGGCAGAAGCCAGATGGTTGTTCAAGACGATCTACGAACGC
AGTGGCAGCGCCGGAGAGTTCAAGAAGTTCTGTTTCACCGTGCGCAAGCTGATCGGGTCAAATGACCTGC
CGGAGTACGATTTGAAGGAGGAGGCGGGGCAGGCTGGCCCGATCCTAGTCATGCGCTACCGCAACCTGAT
CGAGGGCGAAGCATCCGCCGGTTCCTAATGTACGGAGCAGATGCTAGGGCAAATTGCCCTAGCAGGGGAA
AAAGGTCGAAAAGCACTCTTTCCTGTGAATAGCACGTACATTGGGAACCCAAAGCCGTACATTGGGAACC
GGAACCCGTACATTGGGAACCCAAAGCCGTACATTGGGAACCGGTCACACATGTAAGTGACTGATATAAA
AGAGAAAAAAGGCGATTTTTCCGCCTAAAACTCTTTAAAACTTATTAAAACTCTTAAAACCCGCCTGGCC
TGTGCATAACTGTCTGGCCAGCGCACAGCCGAAGAGCTGCAAAAAGCGCCTACCCTTCGGTCGCTGCGCT
CCCTACGCCCCGCCGCTTCGCGTCGGCCTATCGCGGCCGCTGGCCGCTCAAAAATGGCTGGCCTACGGCC
AGGCAATCTACCAGGGCGCGGACAAGCCGCGCCGTCGCCACTCGACCGCCGGCGCCCACATCAAGGCACC
CTGCCTCGCGCGTTTCGGTGATGACGGTGAAAACCTCTGACACATGCAGCTCCCGGAGACGGTCACAGCT
TGTCTGTAAGCGGATGCCGGGAGCAGACAAGCCCGTCAGGGCGCGTCAGCGGGTGTTGGCGGGTGTCGGG
GCGCAGCCATGACCCAGTCACGTAGCGATAGCGGAGTGTATACTGGCTTAACTATGCGGCATCAGAGCAG
ATTGTACTGAGAGTGCACCATATGCGGTGTGAAATACCGCACAGATGCGTAAGGAGAAAATACCGCATCA
GGCGCTCTTCCGCTTCCTCGCTCACTGACTCGCTGCGCTCGGTCGTTCGGCTGCGGCGAGCGGTATCAGC
TCACTCAAAGGCGGTAATACGGTTATCCACAGAATCAGGGGATAACGCAGGAAAGAACATGTGAGCAAAA
GGCCAGCAAAAGGCCAGGAACCGTAAAAAGGCCGCGTTGCTGGCGTTTTTCCATAGGCTCCGCCCCCCTG
ACGAGCATCACAAAAATCGACGCTCAAGTCAGAGGTGGCGAAACCCGACAGGACTATAAAGATACCAGGC
GTTTCCCCCTGGAAGCTCCCTCGTGCGCTCTCCTGTTCCGACCCTGCCGCTTACCGGATACCTGTCCGCC
TTTCTCCCTTCGGGAAGCGTGGCGCTTTCTCATAGCTCACGCTGTAGGTATCTCAGTTCGGTGTAGGTCG
TTCGCTCCAAGCTGGGCTGTGTGCACGAACCCCCCGTTCAGCCCGACCGCTGCGCCTTATCCGGTAACTA
TCGTCTTGAGTCCAACCCGGTAAGACACGACTTATCGCCACTGGCAGCAGCCACTGGTAACAGGATTAGC
AGAGCGAGGTATGTAGGCGGTGCTACAGAGTTCTTGAAGTGGTGGCCTAACTACGGCTACACTAGAAGGA
CAGTATTTGGTATCTGCGCTCTGCTGAAGCCAGTTACCTTCGGAAAAAGAGTTGGTAGCTCTTGATCCGG
CAAACAAACCACCGCTGGTAGCGGTGGTTTTTTTGTTTGCAAGCAGCAGATTACGCGCAGAAAAAAAGGA
TCTCAAGAAGATCCTTTGATCTTTTCTACGGGGTCTGACGCTCAGTGGAACGAAAACTCACGTTAAGGGA
TTTTGGTCATGCATTCTAGGTACTAAAACAATTCATCCAGTAAAATATAATATTTTATTTTCTCCCAATC
AGGCTTGATCCCCAGTAAGTCAAAAAATAGCTCGACATACTGTTCTTCCCCGATATCCTCCCTGATCGAC
CGGACGCAGAAGGCAATGTCATACCACTTGTCCGCCCTGCCGCTTCTCCCAAGATCAATAAAGCCACTTA
CTTTGCCATCTTTCACAAAGATGTTGCTGTCTCCCAGGTCGCCGTGGGAAAAGACAAGTTCCTCTTCGGG
CTTTTCCGTCTTTAAAAAATCATACAGCTCGCGCGGATCTTTAAATGGAGTGTCTTCTTCCCAGTTTTCG
CAATCCACATCGGCCAGATCGTTATTCAGTAAGTAATCCAATTCGGCTAAGCGGCTGTCTAAGCTATTCG
TATAGGGACAATCCGATATGTCGATGGAGTGAAAGAGCCTGATGCACTCCGCATACAGCTCGATAATCTT
TTCAGGGCTTTGTTCATCTTCATACTCTTCCGAGCAAAGGACGCCATCGGCCTCACTCATGAGCAGATTG
CTCCAGCCATCATGCCGTTCAAAGTGCAGGACCTTTGGAACAGGCAGCTTTCCTTCCAGCCATAGCATCA
TGTCCTTTTCCCGTTCCACATCATAGGTGGTCCCTTTATACCGGCTGTCCGTCATTTTTAAATATAGGTT
TTCATTTTCTCCCACCAGCTTATATACCTTAGCAGGAGACATTCCTTCCGTATCTTTTACGCAGCGGTAT
TTTTCGATCAGTTTTTTCAATTCCGGTGATATTCTCATTTTAGCCATTTATTATTTCCTTCCTCTTTTCT
ACAGTATTTAAAGATACCCCAAGAAGCTAATTATAACAAGACGAACTCCAATTCACTGTTCCTTGCATTC
TAAAACCTTAAATACCAGAAAACAGCTTTTTCAAAGTTGTTTTCAAAGTTGGCGTATAACATAGTATCGA
CGGAGCCGATTTTGAAACCGCGGTGATCACAGGCAGCAACGCTCTGTCATCGTTACAATCAACATGCTAC
CCTCCGCGAGATCATCCGTGTTTCAAACCCGGCAGCTTAGTTGCCGTTCTTCCGAATAGCATCGGTAACA
TGAGCAAAGTCTGCCGCCTTACAACGGCTCTCCCGCTGACGCCGTCCCGGACTGATGGGCTGCCTGTATC
GAGTGGTGATTTTGTGCCGAGCTGCCGGTCGGGGAGCTGTTGGCTGGCTGGTGGCAGGATATATTGTGGT
GTAAACAAATTGACGCTTAGACAACTTAATAACACATTGCGGACGTTTTTAATGTACTGAATTAACGCCG
AATTAATTCGGGGGATCTGGATTTTAGTACTGGATTTTGGTTTTAGGAATTAGAAATTTTATTGATAGAA
GTATTTTACAAATACAAATACATACTAAGGGTTTCTTATATGCTCAACACATGAGCGAAACCCTATAGGA
ACCCTAATTCCCTTATCTGGGAACTACTCACACATTATTATGGAGAAACTCGAGCTTGTCGATCGACAGA
TCCCGGTCGGCATCTACTCTATTTCTTTGCCCTCGGACGAGTGCTGGGGCGTCGGTTTCCACTATCGGCG
AGTACTTCTACACAGCCATCGGTCCAGACGGCCGCGCTTCTGCGGGCGATTTGTGTACGCCCGACAGTCC
CGGCTCCGGATCGGACGATTGCGTCGCATCGACCCTGCGCCCAAGCTGCATCATCGAAATTGCCGTCAAC
CAAGCTCTGATAGAGTTGGTCAAGACCAATGCGGAGCATATACGCCCGGAGTCGTGGCGATCCTGCAAGC
TCCGGATGCCTCCGCTCGAAGTAGCGCGTCTGCTGCTCCATACAAGCCAACCACGGCCTCCAGAAGAAGA
TGTTGGCGACCTCGTATTGGGAATCCCCGAACATCGCCTCGCTCCAGTCAATGACCGCTGTTATGCGGCC
ATTGTCCGTCAGGACATTGTTGGAGCCGAAATCCGCGTGCACGAGGTGCCGGACTTCGGGGCAGTCCTCG
GCCCAAAGCATCAGCTCATCGAGAGCCTGCGCGACGGACGCACTGACGGTGTCGTCCATCACAGTTTGCC
AGTGATACACATGGGGATCAGCAATCGCGCATATGAAATCACGCCATGTAGTGTATTGACCGATTCCTTG
CGGTCCGAATGGGCCGAACCCGCTCGTCTGGCTAAGATCGGCCGCAGCGATCGCATCCATAGCCTCCGCG
ACCGGTTGTAGAACAGCGGGCAGTTCGGTTTCAGGCAGGTCTTGCAACGTGACACCCTGTGAACGGCGGG
AGATGCAATAGGTCAGGCTCTCGCTAAACTCCCCAATGTCAAGCACTTCCGGAATCGGGAGCGCGGCCGA
TGCAAAGTGCCGATAAACATAACGATCTTTGTAGAAACCATCGGCGCAGCTATTTACCCGCAGGACATAT
CCACGCCCTCCTACATCGAAGCTGAAAGCACGAGATTCTTCGCCCTCCGAGAGCTGCATCAGGTCGGAGA
CGCTGTCGAACTTTTCGATCAGAAACTTCTCGACAGACGTCGCGGTGAGTTCAGGCTTTTTCATATCTCA
TTGCCCCCCGGATCTGCGAAAGCTCGAGAGAGATAGATTTGTAGAGAGAGACTGGTGATTTCAGCGTGTC
CTCTCCAAATGAAATGAACTTCCTTATATAGAGGAAGGGTCTTGCGAAGGATAGTGGGATTGTGCGTCAT
CCCTTACGTCAGTGGAGATATCACATCAATCCACTTGCTTTGAAGACGTGGTTGGAACGTCTTCTTTTTC
CACGATGCTCCTCGTGGGTGGGGGTCCATCTTTGGGACCACTGTCGGCAGAGGCATCTTGAACGATAGCC
TTTCCTTTATCGCAATGATGGCATTTGTAGGTGCCACCTTCCTTTTCTACTGTCCTTTTGATGAAGTGAC
AGATAGCTGGGCAATGGAATCCGAGGAGGTTTCCCGATATTACCCTTTGTTGAAAAGTCTCAATAGCCCT
TTGGTCTTCTGAGACTGTATCTTTGATATTCTTGGAGTAGACGAGAGTGTCGTGCTCCACCATGTTCACA
TCAATCCACTTGCTTTGAAGACGTGGTTGGAACGTCTTCTTTTTCCACGATGCTCCTCGTGGGTGGGGGT
CCATCTTTGGGACCACTGTCGGCAGAGGCATCTTGAACGATAGCCTTTCCTTTATCGCAATGATGGCATT
TGTAGGTGCCACCTTCCTTTTCTACTGTCCTTTTGATGAAGTGACAGATAGCTGGGCAATGGAATCCGAG
GAGGTTTCCCGATATTACCCTTTGTTGAAAAGTCTCAATAGCCCTTTGGTCTTCTGAGACTGTATCTTTG
ATATTCTTGGAGTAGACGAGAGTGTCGTGCTCCACCATGTTGGCAAGCTGCTCTAGCCAATACGCAAACC
GCCTCTCCCCGCGCGTTGGCCGATTCATTAATGCAGCTGGCACGACAGGTTTCCCGACTGGAAAGCGGGC
AGTGAGCGCAACGCAATTAATGTGAGTTAGCTCACTCATTAGGCACCCCAGGCTTTACACTTTATGCTTC
CGGCTCGTATGTTGTGTGGAATTGTGAGCGGATAACAATTTCACACAGGAAACAGCTATGACATGATTAC
GCCA
